Addgene plasmid #166788: pFastBac HTB DPP9L
Purpose: Insect cell expression vector for DPP9L (protein purification)
Depositing lab: Hao Wu. Depositing organization: Boston Children's Hospital. Publication: DPP9 sequesters the C terminus of NLRP1 to repress inflammasome activation. Hollingsworth LR, Sharif H, Griswold AR, Fontana P, Mintseris J, Dagbay KB, Paulo JA, Gygi SP, Bachovchin DA, Wu H. Nature. 2021 Mar 17. pii: 10.1038/s41586-021-03350-4. doi: 10.1038/s41586-021-03350-4. PubMed 33731932.
Backbone
  Vector backbone: pFastBac HTB
  Vector type: Insect Expression
Growth in bacteria
  Bacterial resistance: Ampicillin, 100 μg/mL
  Growth temperature: 37°C
  Growth strain: DH5alpha
  Copy number: High Copy
Gene/Insert
  Gene/Insert name: DPP9 (alt name: DPP9L)
  Species: H. sapiens (human)
  Entrez Gene: DPP9 (a.k.a. DP9, DPLP9, DPP IX, DPRP-2, DPRP2, HATIS, IMD111)
  Promoter: polyhedrin
  Tag / fusion protein: HIS-TEV (N terminal on backbone)
  Cloning method: Restriction Enzyme; 5′ cloning site Unknown (unknown if destroyed); 3′ cloning site Unknown (unknown if destroyed)
  Sequencing primers: 5′ polyhedrin-fwd; 3′ SV40pA-R
Terms and licenses: Academic/Nonprofit Terms; Industry Terms: Not Available to Industry
Depositor comments: Insect cell expression vector for DPP9L (protein purification)
How to cite: pFastBac HTB DPP9L was a gift from Hao Wu (Addgene plasmid # 166788 ; http://n2t.net/addgene:166788 ; RRID:Addgene_166788)
