[The description below was written by a language model from this plasmid's Addgene catalogue record and pLannotate feature annotations shown in this document.]
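Description:
pFastBac HTB DPP9L is a baculovirus donor (transfer) plasmid built on the pFastBac HTB backbone for producing human DPP9, in the form the depositor calls DPP9L, in insect cells for protein purification. In E. coli it is maintained as a high-copy plasmid through a ColE1/pUC-type origin and selected with ampicillin via the β-lactamase gene. An f1 origin is also present. The short RSF ori, bom, lacZα and SV40 large T antigen matches in the feature table are fragmentary annotation hits within backbone sequence rather than functional modules.

The expression cassette lies between the Tn7R and Tn7L ends of a mini-Tn7 element, together with a gentamicin acetyltransferase gene driven by the integron Pc promoter. In pFastBac-type systems, this arrangement allows site-specific transposition of the whole mini-Tn7 segment into a baculovirus shuttle genome (bacmid) carried in a suitable E. coli host, with gentamicin resistance marking the transposed cassette. The resulting recombinant bacmid is then used to generate baculovirus for infecting insect cells.

Within the cassette, the Autographa californica polyhedrin promoter, which is strongly active very late in infection, drives an open reading frame that starts with a backbone-encoded polyhistidine tag and a TEV protease cleavage site. This is followed by the DPP9 coding sequence of about 2.6 kb and an SV40 polyadenylation signal. The N-terminal His tag supports metal-affinity purification, and the TEV site allows the tag to be removed afterwards. DPP9 is a dipeptidyl peptidase that restrains NLRP1 and CARD8 inflammasome activation, and the associated study examined its sequestration of the NLRP1 C-terminus. The restriction sites used for cloning are not recorded.
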