Features (pLannotate 1.2.2; 18 found; start..end, strand, type, name):
      2..456     +  rep_origin     f1 ori (sequence partly withheld): f1 bacteriophage origin of replication; arrow indicates direction of (+) strand synthesis
    482..586     +  promoter       AmpR promoter: bla
    587..1447    +  CDS            AmpR: β-lactamase; bla; confers resistance to ampicillin, carbenicillin, and related antibiotics
   1618..2206    +  rep_origin     ori: high-copy-number ColE1/pMB1/pBR322/pUC origin of replication
   2265..2398    +  rep_origin     RSF ori (fragment): Plasmids containing the RSF 1030 origin of replication can be propagated in E. coli cells that contain additional plasmids with compatible origins.
   2403..2454    -  misc_feature   bom (fragment): basis of mobility region from pBR322
   2522..2746    -  mobile_element Tn7R: mini-Tn7 element (right end of the Tn7 transposon) Tn7
   2813..3346    -  CDS            GmR: gentamycin acetyltransferase; aacC1; confers resistance to gentamycin
   3516..3544    -  promoter       Pc promoter: intI1 (promoter lies within the coding sequence); class 1 integron promoter
   3522..3869    -  CDS            YPR2_ECOLX (fragment): Protein predicted: Swiss-Prot protein existence level 4. From Escherichia coli.
   3896..3987    +  promoter       polyhedrin promoter: polh from Autographa californica; promoter for the baculovirus polyhedrin gene
   4052..4071    +  CDS            8xHis (fragment): 8xHis affinity tag
   4093..4113    +  CDS            TEV site: tobacco etch virus (TEV) protease recognition and cleavage site
   4213..6801    +  CDS            DPP9: DPP9_HUMAN - Also known as DPRP2. Experimental evidence at protein level: Swiss-Prot protein existence level 1. Dipeptidyl peptidase that cleaves off N-terminal dipeptides from proteins having a Pro or Ala residue at position 2 (PubMed:12662155, PubMed:16475979, PubMed:19667070, PubMed:30291141, PubMed:29382749). Acts as an inhibitor of caspase-1-dependent monocyte and macrophage pyroptosis: inhibits pyroptosis by preventing activation of NLRP1 and CARD8 via an unknown mechanism (PubMed:27820798, PubMed:30291141, PubMed:29967349, PubMed:31525884, PubMed:32796818). From Homo sapiens (Human).
   6861..6944    +  CDS            large T antigen (fragment): large T antigen from SV40 (simian virus 40)
   6967..7101    +  polyA_signal   SV40 poly(A) signal: SV40 polyadenylation signal
   7130..7295    -  mobile_element Tn7L: mini-Tn7 element (left end of the Tn7 transposon) Tn7
   7458..7474    +  CDS            lacZα (fragment): LacZα fragment of β-galactosidase; lacZ fragment
>Addgene plasmid #166788 | pFastBac HTB DPP9L | addgene full sequence | sequence record 328375 | Addgene NGS Result
G
[124 nt withheld, positions 2-125]
C
[91 nt withheld, positions 127-217]
A
[49 nt withheld, positions 219-267]
CCTTTGACGTTGGAGTCCACGTTCTT
[37 nt withheld, positions 294-330]
ACCCTATCTCGGTCTATTCTTTTGATTTATAAGGGATTTTGCCGATTTCGGCCTATTGGTTAAAAAATGA
GCTGATTTAACAAAAATTTAACGCGAATTTTAACAAAATATTAACGCTTACAATTTAGGTGGCACTTTTC
GGGGAAATGTGCGCGGAACCCCTATTTGTTTATTTTTCTAAATACATTCAAATATGTATCCGCTCATGAG
ACAATAACCCTGATAAATGCTTCAATAATATTGAAAAAGGAAGAGTATGAGTATTCAACATTTCCGTGTC
GCCCTTATTCCCTTTTTTGCGGCATTTTGCCTTCCTGTTTTTGCTCACCCAGAAACGCTGGTGAAAGTAA
AAGATGCTGAAGATCAGTTGGGTGCACGAGTGGGTTACATCGAACTGGATCTCAACAGCGGTAAGATCCT
TGAGAGTTTTCGCCCCGAAGAACGTTTTCCAATGATGAGCACTTTTAAAGTTCTGCTATGTGGCGCGGTA
TTATCCCGTATTGACGCCGGGCAAGAGCAACTCGGTCGCCGCATACACTATTCTCAGAATGACTTGGTTG
AGTACTCACCAGTCACAGAAAAGCATCTTACGGATGGCATGACAGTAAGAGAATTATGCAGTGCTGCCAT
AACCATGAGTGATAACACTGCGGCCAACTTACTTCTGACAACGATCGGAGGACCGAAGGAGCTAACCGCT
TTTTTGCACAACATGGGGGATCATGTAACTCGCCTTGATCGTTGGGAACCGGAGCTGAATGAAGCCATAC
CAAACGACGAGCGTGACACCACGATGCCTGTAGCAATGGCAACAACGTTGCGCAAACTATTAACTGGCGA
ACTACTTACTCTAGCTTCCCGGCAACAATTAATAGACTGGATGGAGGCGGATAAAGTTGCAGGACCACTT
CTGCGCTCGGCCCTTCCGGCTGGCTGGTTTATTGCTGATAAATCTGGAGCCGGTGAGCGTGGGTCTCGCG
GTATCATTGCAGCACTGGGGCCAGATGGTAAGCCCTCCCGTATCGTAGTTATCTACACGACGGGGAGTCA
GGCAACTATGGATGAACGAAATAGACAGATCGCTGAGATAGGTGCCTCACTGATTAAGCATTGGTAACTG
TCAGACCAAGTTTACTCATATATACTTTAGATTGATTTAAAACTTCATTTTTAATTTAAAAGGATCTAGG
TGAAGATCCTTTTTGATAATCTCATGACCAAAATCCCTTAACGTGAGTTTTCGTTCCACTGAGCGTCAGA
CCCCGTAGAAAAGATCAAAGGATCTTCTTGAGATCCTTTTTTTCTGCGCGTAATCTGCTGCTTGCAAACA
AAAAAACCACCGCTACCAGCGGTGGTTTGTTTGCCGGATCAAGAGCTACCAACTCTTTTTCCGAAGGTAA
CTGGCTTCAGCAGAGCGCAGATACCAAATACTGTTCTTCTAGTGTAGCCGTAGTTAGGCCACCACTTCAA
GAACTCTGTAGCACCGCCTACATACCTCGCTCTGCTAATCCTGTTACCAGTGGCTGCTGCCAGTGGCGAT
AAGTCGTGTCTTACCGGGTTGGACTCAAGACGATAGTTACCGGATAAGGCGCAGCGGTCGGGCTGAACGG
GGGGTTCGTGCACACAGCCCAGCTTGGAGCGAACGACCTACACCGAACTGAGATACCTACAGCGTGAGCT
ATGAGAAAGCGCCACGCTTCCCGAAGGGAGAAAGGCGGACAGGTATCCGGTAAGCGGCAGGGTCGGAACA
GGAGAGCGCACGAGGGAGCTTCCAGGGGGAAACGCCTGGTATCTTTATAGTCCTGTCGGGTTTCGCCACC
TCTGACTTGAGCGTCGATTTTTGTGATGCTCGTCAGGGGGGCGGAGCCTATGGAAAAACGCCAGCAACGC
GGCCTTTTTACGGTTCCTGGCCTTTTGCTGGCCTTTTGCTGGCCTTTTGCTCACATGTTCTTTCCTGCGT
TATCCCCTGATTCTGTGGATAACCGTATTACCGCCTTTGAGTGAGCTGATACCGCTCGCCGCAGCCGAAC
GACCGAGCGCAGCGAGTCAGTGAGCGAGGAAGCGGAAGAGCGCCTGATGCGGTATTTTCTCCTTACGCAT
CTGTGCGGTATTTCACACCGCATAGACCAGCCGCGTAACCTGGCAAAATCGGTTACGGTTGAGTAATAAA
TGGATGCCCTGCGTAAGCGGGTGTGGGCGGACAATAAAGTCTTAAACTGAACAAAATAGATCTAAACTAT
GACAATAAAGTCTTAAACTAGACAGAATAGTTGTAAACTGAAATCAGTCCAGTTATGCTGTGAAAAAGCA
TACTGGACTTTTGTTATGGCTAAAGCAAACTCTTCATTTTCTGAAGTGCAAATTGCCCGTCGTATTAAAG
AGGGGCGTGGCCAAGGGCATGGTAAAGACTATATTCGCGGCGTTGTGACAATTTACCGAACAACTCCGCG
GCCGGGAAGCCGATCTCGGCTTGAACGAATTGTTAGGTGGCGGTACTTGGGTCGATATCAAAGTGCATCA
CTTCTTCCCGTATGCCCAACTTTGTATAGAGAGCCACTGCGGGATCGTCACCGTAATCTGCTTGCACGTA
GATCACATAAGCACCAAGCGCGTTGGCCTCATGCTTGAGGAGATTGATGAGCGCGGTGGCAATGCCCTGC
CTCCGGTGCTCGCCGGAGACTGCGAGATCATAGATATAGATCTCACTACGCGGCTGCTCAAACTTGGGCA
GAACGTAAGCCGCGAGAGCGCCAACAACCGCTTCTTGGTCGAAGGCAGCAAGCGCGATGAATGTCTTACT
ACGGAGCAAGTTCCCGAGGTAATCGGAGTCCGGCTGATGTTGGGAGTAGGTGGCTACGTCTCCGAACTCA
CGACCGAAAAGATCAAGAGCAGCCCGCATGGATTTGACTTGGTCAGGGCCGAGCCTACATGTGCGAATGA
TGCCCATACTTGAGCCACCTAACTTTGTTTTAGGGCGACTGCCCTGCTGCGTAACATCGTTGCTGCTCCA
TAACATCAAACATCGACCCACGGCGTAACGCGCTTGCTGCTTGGATGCCCGAGGCATAGACTGTACAAAA
AAACAGTCATAACAAGCCATGAAAACCGCCACTGCGCCGTTACCACCGCTGCGTTCGGTCAAGGTTCTGG
ACCAGTTGCGTGAGCGCATACGCTACTTGCATTACAGTTTACGAACCGAACAGGCTTATGTCAACTGGGT
TCGTGCCTTCATCCGTTTCCACGGTGTGCGTCACCCGGCAACCTTGGGCAGCAGCGAAGTCGAGGCATTT
CTGTCCTGGCTGGCGAACGAGCGCAAGGTTTCGGTCTCCACGCATCGTCAGGCATTGGCGGCCTTGCTGT
TCTTCTACGGCAAGGTGCTGTGCACGGATCTGCCCTGGCTTCAGGAGATCGGAAGACCTCGGCCGTCGCG
GCGCTTGCCGGTGGTGCTGACCCCGGATGAAGTGGTTCGCATCCTCGGTTTTCTGGAAGGCGAGCATCGT
TTGTTCGCCCAGGACTCTAGCTATAGTTCTAGTGGTTGGCTACGTATACTCCGGAATATTAATAGATCAT
GGAGATAATTAAAATGATAACCATCTCGCAAATAAATAAGTATTTTACTGTTTTCGTAACAGTTTTGTAA
TAAAAAAACCTATAAATATTCCGGATTATTCATACCGTCCCACCATCGGGCGCGGATCTCGGTCCGAAAC
CATGTCGTACTACCATCACCATCACCATCACGATTACGATATCCCAACGACCGAAAACCTGTATTTTCAG
GGCGCCATGGGATCCATGCGGAAGGTTAAGAAACTGCGCCTGGACAAGGAGAACACCGGAAGTTGGAGAA
GCTTCTCGCTGAATTCCGAGGGGGCTGAGAGGATGGCCACCACCGGGACCCCAACGGCCGACCGAGGCGA
CGCAGCCGCCACAGATGACCCGGCCGCCCGCTTCCAGGTGCAGAAGCACTCGTGGGACGGGCTCCGGAGC
ATCATCCACGGCAGCCGCAAGTACTCGGGCCTCATTGTCAACAAGGCGCCCCACGACTTCCAGTTTGTGC
AGAAGACGGATGAGTCTGGGCCCCACTCCCACCGCCTCTACTACCTGGGAATGCCATATGGCAGCCGAGA
GAACTCCCTCCTCTACTCTGAGATTCCCAAGAAGGTCCGGAAAGAGGCTCTGCTGCTCCTGTCCTGGAAG
CAGATGCTGGATCATTTCCAGGCCACGCCCCACCATGGGGTCTACTCTCGGGAGGAGGAGCTGCTGAGGG
AGCGGAAACGCCTGGGGGTCTTCGGCATCACCTCCTACGACTTCCACAGCGAGAGTGGCCTCTTCCTCTT
CCAGGCCAGCAACAGCCTCTTCCACTGCCGCGACGGCGGCAAGAACGGCTTCATGGTGTCCCCTATGAAA
CCGCTGGAAATCAAGACCCAGTGCTCAGGGCCCCGGATGGACCCCAAAATCTGCCCTGCCGACCCTGCCT
TCTTCTCCTTCATCAATAACAGCGACCTGTGGGTGGCCAACATCGAGACAGGCGAGGAGCGGCGGCTGAC
CTTCTGCCACCAAGGTTTATCCAATGTCCTGGATGACCCCAAGTCTGCGGGTGTGGCCACCTTCGTCATA
CAGGAAGAGTTCGACCGCTTCACTGGGTACTGGTGGTGCCCCACAGCCTCCTGGGAAGGTTCAGAGGGCC
TCAAGACGCTGCGAATCCTGTATGAGGAAGTCGATGAGTCCGAGGTGGAGGTCATTCACGTCCCCTCTCC
TGCGCTAGAAGAAAGGAAGACGGACTCGTATCGGTACCCCAGGACAGGCAGCAAGAATCCCAAGATTGCC
TTGAAACTGGCTGAGTTCCAGACTGACAGCCAGGGCAAGATCGTCTCGACCCAGGAGAAGGAGCTGGTGC
AGCCCTTCAGCTCGCTGTTCCCGAAGGTGGAGTACATCGCCAGGGCCGGGTGGACCCGGGATGGCAAATA
CGCCTGGGCCATGTTCCTGGACCGGCCCCAGCAGTGGCTCCAGCTCGTCCTCCTCCCCCCGGCCCTGTTC
ATCCCGAGCACAGAGAATGAGGAGCAGCGGCTAGCCTCTGCCAGAGCTGTCCCCAGGAATGTCCAGCCGT
ATGTGGTGTACGAGGAGGTCACCAACGTCTGGATCAATGTTCATGACATCTTCTATCCCTTCCCCCAATC
AGAGGGAGAGGACGAGCTCTGCTTTCTCCGCGCCAATGAATGCAAGACCGGCTTCTGCCATTTGTACAAA
GTCACCGCCGTTTTAAAATCCCAGGGCTACGATTGGAGTGAGCCCTTCAGCCCCGGGGAAGATGAATTTA
AGTGCCCCATTAAGGAAGAGATTGCTCTGACCAGCGGTGAATGGGAGGTTTTGGCGAGGCACGGCTCCAA
GATCTGGGTCAATGAGGAGACCAAGCTGGTGTACTTCCAGGGCACCAAGGACACGCCGCTGGAGCACCAC
CTCTACGTGGTCAGCTATGAGGCGGCCGGCGAGATCGTACGCCTCACCACGCCCGGCTTCTCCCATAGCT
GCTCCATGAGCCAGAACTTCGACATGTTCGTCAGCCACTACAGCAGCGTGAGCACGCCGCCCTGCGTGCA
CGTCTACAAGCTGAGCGGCCCCGACGACGACCCCCTGCACAAGCAGCCCCGCTTCTGGGCTAGCATGATG
GAGGCAGCCAGCTGCCCCCCGGATTATGTTCCTCCAGAGATCTTCCATTTCCACACGCGCTCGGATGTGC
GGCTCTACGGCATGATCTACAAGCCCCACGCCTTGCAGCCAGGGAAGAAGCACCCCACCGTCCTCTTTGT
ATATGGAGGCCCCCAGGTGCAGCTGGTGAATAACTCCTTCAAAGGCATCAAGTACTTGCGGCTCAACACA
CTGGCCTCCCTGGGCTACGCCGTGGTTGTGATTGACGGCAGGGGCTCCTGTCAGCGAGGGCTTCGGTTCG
AAGGGGCCCTGAAAAACCAAATGGGCCAGGTGGAGATCGAGGACCAGGTGGAGGGCCTGCAGTTCGTGGC
CGAGAAGTATGGCTTCATCGACCTGAGCCGAGTTGCCATCCATGGCTGGTCCTACGGGGGCTTCCTCTCG
CTCATGGGGCTAATCCACAAGCCCCAGGTGTTCAAGGTGGCCATCGCGGGTGCCCCGGTCACCGTCTGGA
TGGCCTACGACACAGGGTACACTGAGCGCTACATGGACGTCCCTGAGAACAACCAGCACGGCTATGAGGC
GGGTTCCGTGGCCCTGCACGTGGAGAAGCTGCCCAATGAGCCCAACCGCTTGCTTATCCTCCACGGCTTC
CTGGACGAAAACGTGCACTTTTTCCACACAAACTTCCTCGTCTCCCAACTGATCCGAGCAGGGAAACCTT
ACCAGCTCCAGATCTACCCCAACGAGAGACACAGTATTCGCTGCCCCGAGTCGGGCGAGCACTATGAAGT
CACGTTGCTGCACTTTCTACAGGAATACCTCTAGTCTAGAGCCTGCAGTCTCGAGGCATGCGGTACCAAG
CTTGTCGAGAAGTACTAGAGGATCATAATCAGCCATACCACATTTGTAGAGGTTTTACTTGCTTTAAAAA
ACCTCCCACACCTCCCCCTGAACCTGAAACATAAAATGAATGCAATTGTTGTTGTTAACTTGTTTATTGC
AGCTTATAATGGTTACAAATAAAGCAATAGCATCACAAATTTCACAAATAAAGCATTTTTTTCACTGCAT
TCTAGTTGTGGTTTGTCCAAACTCATCAATGTATCTTATCATGTCTGGATCTGATCACTGATATCGCCTA
GGAGATCCGAACCAGATAAGTGAAATCTAGTTCCAAACTATTTTGTCATTTTTAATTTTCGTATTAGCTT
ACGACGCTACACCCAGTTCCCATCTATTTTGTCACTCTTCCCTAAATAATCCTTAAAAACTCCATTTCCA
CCCCTCCCAGTTCCCAACTATTTTGTCCGCCCACAGCGGGGCATTTTTCTTCCTGTTATGTTTTTAATCA
AACATCCTGCCAACTCCATGTGACAAACCGTCATCTTCGGCTACTTTTTCTCTGTCACAGAATGAAAATT
TTTCTGTCATCTCTTCGTTATTAATGTTTGTAATTGACTGAATATCAACGCTTATTTGCAGCCTGAATGG
CGAATGG
