>Addgene plasmid #166788 | pFastBac HTB DPP9L | depositor partial sequence | sequence record 323786 | Insert sequence
ATGCGGAAGGTTAAGAAACTGCGCCTGGACAAGGAGAACACCGGAAGTTGGAGAAGTTTCTCGCTGAATT
CCGAGGGGGCTGAGAGGATGGCCACCACCGGGACCCCAACGGCCGACCGAGGCGACGCAGCCGCCACAGA
TGACCCGGCCGCCCGCTTCCAGGTGCAGAAGCACTCGTGGGACGGGCTCCGGAGCATCATCCACGGCAGC
CGCAAGTACTCGGGCCTCATTGTCAACAAGGCGCCCCACGACTTCCAGTTTGTGCAGAAGACGGATGAGT
CTGGGCCCCACTCCCACCGCCTCTACTACCTGGGAATGCCATATGGCAGCCGAGAGAACTCCCTCCTCTA
CTCTGAGATTCCCAAGAAGGTCCGGAAAGAGGCTCTGCTGCTCCTGTCCTGGAAGCAGATGCTGGATCAT
TTCCAGGCCACGCCCCACCATGGGGTCTACTCTCGGGAGGAGGAGCTGCTGAGGGAGCGGAAACGCCTGG
GGGTCTTCGGCATCACCTCCTACGACTTCCACAGCGAGAGTGGCCTCTTCCTCTTCCAGGCCAGCAACAG
CCTCTTCCACTGCCGCGACGGCGGCAAGAACGGCTTCATGGTGTCCCCTATGAAACCGCTGGAAATCAAG
ACCCAGTGCTCAGGGCCCCGGATGGACCCCAAAATCTGCCCTGCCGACCCTGCCTTCTTCTCCTTCATCA
ATAACAGCGACCTGTGGGTGGCCAACATCGAGACAGGCGAGGAGCGGCGGCTGACCTTCTGCCACCAAGG
TTTATCCAATGTCCTGGATGACCCCAAGTCTGCGGGTGTGGCCACCTTCGTCATACAGGAAGAGTTCGAC
CGCTTCACTGGGTACTGGTGGTGCCCCACAGCCTCCTGGGAAGGTTCAGAGGGCCTCAAGACGCTGCGAA
TCCTGTATGAGGAAGTCGATGAGTCCGAGGTGGAGGTCATTCACGTCCCCTCTCCTGCGCTAGAAGAAAG
GAAGACGGACTCGTATCGGTACCCCAGGACAGGCAGCAAGAATCCCAAGATTGCCTTGAAACTGGCTGAG
TTCCAGACTGACAGCCAGGGCAAGATCGTCTCGACCCAGGAGAAGGAGCTGGTGCAGCCCTTCAGCTCGC
TGTTCCCGAAGGTGGAGTACATCGCCAGGGCCGGGTGGACCCGGGATGGCAAATACGCCTGGGCCATGTT
CCTGGACCGGCCCCAGCAGTGGCTCCAGCTCGTCCTCCTCCCCCCGGCCCTGTTCATCCCGAGCACAGAG
AATGAGGAGCAGCGGCTAGCCTCTGCCAGAGCTGTCCCCAGGAATGTCCAGCCGTATGTGGTGTACGAGG
AGGTCACCAACGTCTGGATCAATGTTCATGACATCTTCTATCCCTTCCCCCAATCAGAGGGAGAGGACGA
GCTCTGCTTTCTCCGCGCCAATGAATGCAAGACCGGCTTCTGCCATTTGTACAAAGTCACCGCCGTTTTA
AAATCCCAGGGCTACGATTGGAGTGAGCCCTTCAGCCCCGGGGAAGATGAATTTAAGTGCCCCATTAAGG
AAGAGATTGCTCTGACCAGCGGTGAATGGGAGGTTTTGGCGAGGCACGGCTCCAAGATCTGGGTCAATGA
GGAGACCAAGCTGGTGTACTTCCAGGGCACCAAGGACACGCCGCTGGAGCACCACCTCTACGTGGTCAGC
TATGAGGCGGCCGGCGAGATCGTACGCCTCACCACGCCCGGCTTCTCCCATAGCTGCTCCATGAGCCAGA
ACTTCGACATGTTCGTCAGCCACTACAGCAGCGTGAGCACGCCGCCCTGCGTGCACGTCTACAAGCTGAG
CGGCCCCGACGACGACCCCCTGCACAAGCAGCCCCGCTTCTGGGCTAGCATGATGGAGGCAGCCAGCTGC
CCCCCGGATTATGTTCCTCCAGAGATCTTCCATTTCCACACGCGCTCGGATGTGCGGCTCTACGGCATGA
TCTACAAGCCCCACGCCTTGCAGCCAGGGAAGAAGCACCCCACCGTCCTCTTTGTATATGGAGGCCCCCA
GGTGCAGCTGGTGAATAACTCCTTCAAAGGCATCAAGTACTTGCGGCTCAACACACTGGCCTCCCTGGGC
TACGCCGTGGTTGTGATTGACGGCAGGGGCTCCTGTCAGCGAGGGCTTCGGTTCGAAGGGGCCCTGAAAA
ACCAAATGGGCCAGGTGGAGATCGAGGACCAGGTGGAGGGCCTGCAGTTCGTGGCCGAGAAGTATGGCTT
CATCGACCTGAGCCGAGTTGCCATCCATGGCTGGTCCTACGGGGGCTTCCTCTCGCTCATGGGGCTAATC
CACAAGCCCCAGGTGTTCAAGGTGGCCATCGCGGGTGCCCCGGTCACCGTCTGGATGGCCTACGACACAG
GGTACACTGAGCGCTACATGGACGTCCCTGAGAACAACCAGCACGGCTATGAGGCGGGTTCCGTGGCCCT
GCACGTGGAGAAGCTGCCCAATGAGCCCAACCGCTTGCTTATCCTCCACGGCTTCCTGGACGAAAACGTG
CACTTTTTCCACACAAACTTCCTCGTCTCCCAACTGATCCGAGCAGGGAAACCTTACCAGCTCCAGATCT
ACCCCAACGAGAGACACAGTATTCGCTGCCCCGAGTCGGGCGAGCACTATGAAGTCACGTTGCTGCACTT
TCTACAGGAATACCTC
